Addgene plasmid #173544: pICSL86977OD:PITG_15127
Purpose: This is a binary plasmid that can be transferred into Agrobacterium and used to transiently express the protein encoded by the insert in plants by agro-infiltration.
Depositing lab: Sophien Kamoun. Depositing organization: Sainsbury Laboratory, Norwich. Publication: Plant pathogens convergently evolved to counteract redundant nodes of an NLR immune receptor network. Derevnina L, Contreras MP, Adachi H, Upson J, Vergara Cruces A, Xie R, Sklenar J, Menke FLH, Mugford ST, MacLean D, Ma W, Hogenhout SA, Goverse A, Maqbool A, Wu CH, Kamoun S. PLoS Biol. 2021 Aug 23;19(8):e3001136. doi: 10.1371/journal.pbio.3001136. PubMed 34424903.
Backbone
  Vector backbone: pICSL86977OD
  Backbone manufacturer: Youles SynBio plasmids
  Backbone size w/o insert (bp): 8678
  Vector type: Plant Expression
  Selectable markers: Basta
Growth in bacteria
  Bacterial resistance: Kanamycin, 50 μg/mL
  Growth temperature: 37°C
  Growth strain: DH5alpha
  Copy number: High Copy
Gene/Insert
  Gene/Insert name: PITG_15127_T30-4
  Species: Phytophthora infestans
  Promoter: 35S
  Cloning method: Restriction Enzyme; 5′ cloning site unknown (unknown if destroyed); 3′ cloning site unknown (unknown if destroyed)
Terms and licenses: Academic/Nonprofit Terms; Industry Terms: Not Available to Industry
How to cite: pICSL86977OD:PITG_15127 was a gift from Sophien Kamoun (Addgene plasmid # 173544 ; http://n2t.net/addgene:173544 ; RRID:Addgene_173544)
