[The description below was written by a language model from this plasmid's Addgene catalogue record and pLannotate feature annotations shown in this document.]
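Description:
pICSL86977OD:PITG_15127 is a plant binary expression plasmid built on the pICSL86977OD backbone, designed to be moved into Agrobacterium and used for transient expression of its insert in plant tissue by agro-infiltration. In E. coli it replicates from a high-copy ColE1/pUC-type origin, while the pVS1 oriV together with the pVS1 RepA replication protein and StaA stability protein supports stable maintenance in Agrobacterium. Bacterial selection is by kanamycin, conferred by an aphA-3 aminoglycoside phosphotransferase gene annotated as driven by the bla (AmpR) promoter.

The region delimited by the nopaline-type left and right T-DNA border repeats carries two plant expression units. The payload unit places the PITG_15127 coding sequence from Phytophthora infestans strain T30-4, which the annotation matches to an RXLR-type effector reported to enhance colonization of Nicotiana benthamiana leaves, under the strong constitutive CaMV 35S promoter. The tobacco mosaic virus Ω leader acts as a translational enhancer and the octopine synthase terminator supplies 3′ end processing. A CaMV coding fragment annotated just upstream of the promoter most likely reflects extended 35S upstream sequence rather than an expressed gene. No epitope tag or reporter is annotated on the insert. Next to the left border, a NOS promoter–bar–NOS terminator cassette encodes phosphinothricin acetyltransferase, giving Basta (glufosinate) resistance for selecting stably transformed plants if needed.

The associated publication concerns pathogen effectors that counteract an NLR immune receptor network, which fits use of this plasmid for in planta expression of the effector. The record does not state the specific assays performed with it.
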