Features (pLannotate 1.2.2; 17 found; start..end, strand, type, name):
    240..869     -  CDS            pVS1 StaA: stability protein from the Pseudomonas plasmid pVS1 (Heeb et al., 2000)
   1178..1202    -  misc_feature   RB T-DNA repeat: right border repeat from nopaline C58 T-DNA
   1269..1976    -  terminator     OCS terminator: octopine synthase terminator
   1987..3381    -  CDS            RXLRR_PHYIT (fragment): Experimental evidence at transcript level: Swiss-Prot protein existence level 2. Effector that enhances P.infestans colonization of Nicotiana benthamiana leaves. From Phytophthora infestans (strain T30-4) (Potato late blight fungus).
   3393..3446    -  misc_feature   TMV Ω: translational enhancer from the tobacco mosaic virus 5'-leader sequence (Gallie et al., 1988)
   3475..3820    -  promoter       CaMV 35S promoter: strong constitutive promoter from cauliflower mosaic virus
   3477..3523    -  promoter       minimal CaMV 35S promoter: minimal 35S promoter from cauliflower mosaic virus
   4004..4810    -  CDS            IBMP_CAMVB (fragment): Experimental evidence at protein level: Swiss-Prot protein existence level 1. Enhances the ribosomal termination-reinitiation event leading to the translation of major open reading frames on the polycistronic viral RNAs. From Cauliflower mosaic virus (strain Bari 1) (CaMV).
   4853..5105    -  terminator     NOS terminator: nopaline synthase terminator and poly(A) signal
   5136..5684    -  CDS            bar: PAT_STRHY - Experimental evidence at protein level: Swiss-Prot protein existence level 1. Inactivates phosphinothricin (PPT) by transfer of an acetyl group from acetyl CoA. Can also acetylate demethylphosphinothricin but not PTT or glutamate. This enzyme is an effector of phosphinothricin tripeptide (PTT or bialaphos) resistance. From Streptomyces hygroscopicus. Introduced by genetic manipulation and expressed in glufosinate-tolerant maize by Dekalb Genetics.
   5705..5887    -  promoter       NOS promoter: nopaline synthase promoter NOS promoter
   6082..6106    -  misc_feature   LB T-DNA repeat: left border repeat from nopaline C58 T-DNA
   6242..6830    -  rep_origin     ori: high-copy-number ColE1/pMB1/pBR322/pUC origin of replication
   7001..7795    -  CDS            KanR: aminoglycoside phosphotransferase; aphA-3; confers resistance to kanamycin
   7796..7900    -  promoter       AmpR promoter: bla
   7962..8156    -  rep_origin     pVS1 oriV: origin of replication for the Pseudomonas plasmid pVS1 (Heeb et al., 2000)
   8222..9295    -  CDS            pVS1 RepA: replication protein from the Pseudomonas plasmid pVS1 (Heeb et al., 2000)
>Addgene plasmid #173544 | pICSL86977OD:PITG_15127 | addgene full sequence | sequence record 342545 | Addgene NGS Result
CATTTACTCTGGTAGCTGCGCGATGTATTCAGATAGCAGCTCGGTAATGGTCTTGCCTTGGCGTACCGCG
TACATCTTCAGCTTGGTGTGATCCTCCGCCGGCAACTGAAAGTTGACCCGCTTCATGGCTGGCGTGTCTG
CCAGGCTGGCCAACGTTGCAGCCTTGCTGCTGCGTGCGCTCGGACGGCCGGCACTTAGCGTGTTTGTGCT
TTTGCTCATTTTCTCTTTACCTCATTAACTCAAATGAGTTTTGATTTAATTTCAGCGGCCAGCGCCTGGA
CCTCGCGGGCAGCGTCGCCCTCGGGTTCTGATTCAAGAACGGTTGTGCCGGCGGCGGCAGTGCCTGGGTA
GCTCACGCGCTGCGTGATACGGGACTCAAGAATGGGCAGCTCGTACCCGGCCAGCGCCTCGGCAACCTCA
CCGCCGATGCGCGTGCCTTTGATCGCCCGCGACACGACAAAGGCCGCTTGTAGCCTTCCATCCGTGACCT
CAATGCGCTGCTTAACCAGCTCCACCAGGTCGGCGGTGGCCCATATGTCGTAAGGGCTTGGCTGCACCGG
AATCAGCACGAAGTCGGCTGCCTTGATCGCGGACACAGCCAAGTCCGCCGCCTGGGGCGCTCCGTCGATC
ACTACGAAGTCGCGCCGGCCGATGGCCTTCACGTCGCGGTCAATCGTCGGGCGGTCGATGCCGACAACGG
TTAGCGGTTGATCTTCCCGCACGGCCGCCCAATCGCGGGCACTGCCCTGGGGATCGGAATCGACTAACAG
AACATCGGCCCCGGCGAGTTGCAGGGCGCGGGCTAGATGGGTTGCGATGGTCGTCTTGCCTGACCCGCCT
TTCTGGTTAAGTACAGCGATAACCTTCATGCGTTCCCCTTGCGTATTTGTTTATTTACTCATCGCATCAT
ATACGCAGCGACCGCATGACGCAAGCTGTTTTACTCAAATACACATCACCTTTTTAGACGGCGGCGCTCG
GTTTCTTCAGCGGCCAAGCTGGCCGGCCAGGCCGCCAGCTTGGCATCAGACAAACCGGCCAGGATTTCAT
GCAGCCGCACGGCTGACTCCCGAGGGGAACCCTGTGGTTGGCATGCACATACAAATGGACGAACGGATAA
ACCTTTTCACGCCCTTTTAAATATCCGATTATTCTAATAAACGCTCTTTTCTCTTAGGTTTACCCGCCAA
TATATCCTGTCAAACACTGATAGTTTAAACGGATCACTTCGTGTCCCTCGGTCACATGTGCATCCTCTAG
TAGCGGTCCTGCTGAGCCTCGACATGTTGTCGCAAAATTCGCCCTGGACCCGCCCAACGATTTGTCGTCA
CTGTCAAGGTTTGACCTGCACTTCATTTGGGGCCCACATACACCAAAAAAATGCTGCATAATTCTCGGGG
CAGCAAGTCGGTTACCCGGCCGCCGTGCTGGACCGGGTTGAATGGTGCCCGTAACTTTCGGTAGAGCGGA
CGGCCAATACTCAACTTCAAGGAATCTCACCCATGCGCGCCGGCGGGGAACCGGAGTTCCCTTCAGTGAG
CGTTATTAGTTCGCCGCTCGGTGTGTCGTAGATACTAGCCCCTGGGGCACTTTTGAAATTTGAATAAGAT
TTATGTAATCAGTCTTTTAGGTTTGACCGGTTCTGCCGCTTTTTTTAAAATTGGATTTGTAATAATAAAA
CGCAATTGTTTGTTATTGTGGCGCTCTATCATAGATGTCGCTATAAACCTATTCAGCACAATATATTGTT
TTCATTTTAATATTGTACATATAAGTAGTAGGGTACAATCAGTAAATTGAACGGAGAATATTATTCATAA
AAATACGATAGTAACGGGTGATATATTCATTAGAATGAACCGAAACCGGCGGTAAGGATCTGAGCTACAC
ATGCTCAGGTTTTTTACAACGTGCACAACAGAATTGAAAGCAAATATCATGCGATCATAGGCTTCTCGCA
TATCTCATTAAAGCAGGACAAGCTCACCTCCTTGGATTAATTGAAGTGTCAATCCTTGGAGGAGCCATGT
GCTCCTTGTAGTAGTCCTTGTACCTTGCAGCAGTAGCCCTCTCAAGGTTAGAAGCAGTGTTTTCAGATGA
CCTAAAAGTAGTACCGTAGATGTCAGATGGTTTTGTCTTTCTCTTGAACCACCTACCAAACAACATTCTT
TGGTACTCTGTAGCGATAGAGATCTCGTCCAAGTCTGCGTAACCGTTTCTGATCAAGTGCTCCCTAGCCC
TAGCAGTCTGGATAGCCAACTCGTCCTCTCCTCCGAATCCCTTTGACACAGCCCTCAACATACCCTCGTT
GTACAACAAGTTCTTGTTAGAAAGAGTTGCCAAGTATCCTGACAATGTGTCAAATTTTGGGTTTGTAGGT
GACAAAAGATCGTTGAAATGGATATCAAGAAGCCTAAAAACAGAATTAGCTGAGATTCCTCCCTCCTTCC
ACTTAAGGAACTGCTGCCTCTGCAATGTGATAACCAAGTTCATAGTTGCAGCGTCGTCAGGCTTAGCGAA
TGTCAATGCAGTTGCCACTGCCTTGTTACCGTACTGTGCCACGAATGAGTCGATCAAAGAAGCCTTAGAG
TTAGGGTTTTTAGCATTGTACATAGAAATAAATGCACCAAATGTGTGAACATTTCTGTCCAACAAAGCGT
CCAATCCCCTGTTAAGCCTCAACTTCTTGTAGATATGCTTTGGCCTCAACAAGTCAACTCTAACCCACTT
GTTAATCAATGCTGACTGAAGAGCCAATGCAAGCTCCCTAGTCTTAACGTCCTCCCTTGCCCTAGCCAAG
ATTGTTGCCAACTGCTCCTTTCCTCCGAAACCCTTAGTAAGTGTCTTAAGAAGAGAATCTTTTGTTGACT
TAGTTGAGATAACAAGTTTAATATAATCGTCAAGCACCTCCATCTTAGGTGAAGCCAAAGCCAAGTATCC
GTCAGACCTCAACTTCAAAAGAGTGAAAACGTCGTCCACTGACTTCCTCTTCTGCAACCATGAAAGAAGC
TGTGCGTTCCTCAACCTCTGGATAGTGTTCATCTCACCACCAGCCCTTTGTGCAGTCATCAAAGCGTTTG
CCACAGCGTCATCACCGTAGTGTGCCATGAACATACCGATCACTGAAGCCTTGTTGTTATTGTTCTGTGT
ATTCAACTCCTTCACATAGTTTTCAAGTGCCTTAAGGTTTGGTGAAGCCAATGCGTCGTCCATTCCATTT
GTCAACTTGAACCTCCTAAGGATTGGCTCTGCTGGTGGGTCCTTAGAGATCCATGATCCCAAGTTGATGT
TAGACACACCTGCCTTAGCCAAGTCTGTCAACTTCTCCAATCCAGCTGAGATCACCCTGTTCTCACCGTT
CTCAGTATTCTGAGTAGACACCATTGTATCGATAATTGTAAATGTAATTGTAATGTTGTTTGTTGTTTGT
TGTTGTTGGTAATTGTTGTAAAAATGAGCTCTTATACTCGAGCGTGTCCTCTCCAAATGAAATGAACTTC
CTTATATAGAGGAAGGGTCTTGCGAAGGATAGTGGGATTGTGCGTCATCCCTTACGTCAGTGGAGATGTC
ACATCAATCCACTTGCTTTGTAGACGTGGTTGGAACCTCTTCTTTTTCCACGATGCTCCTCGTGGGTGGG
GGTCCATCTTTGGGACCACTGTCGGCAGAGAGATCTTGAATGATAGCCTTTCCTTTATCGCAATGATGGC
ATTTGTAGGAGCCACCTTCCTTTTCTACTGTCCTTTCGATGAAGTGACAGATAGCTGGGCAATGGAATCC
GAGGAGGTTTCCCGAAATTATCCTTTGTTGAAAAGTCTCAATAGCCCTTTGATCTTCTGAGACTGTATCT
TTGACATTTTTGGAGTAGACCAGAGTGTCGTGCTCCACCATGTTGACGAAGATTTTCTTCTTGTCATTGA
GTCGTAAAAGACTCTGTATGAACTGTTCGCCAGTCTTGACGGCGAGTTCTGTTAGATCCTCGATTTGAAT
CTTAGACTCCATGCATGGCCTTAGATTCAGTAGGAACTACCTTTTTAGAGACTCCAATCTCTATTACTTG
CCTTGGTTTATGAAGCAAGCCTTGAATCGTCCATACTGGAATAGTACTTCTGATCTTGAGAAATATGTCT
TTCTCTGTGTTCTTGATGCAATTAGTCCTGAATCTTTTGACTGCATCTTTAACCTTCTTGGGAAGGTATT
TGATCTCCTGGAGATTGTTACTCGGGTAGATCGTCTTGATGAGACTTGCTGCGTAGGCCTCTCTAACCAT
CTGTGGGTCAGCATTCTTTCTGAAATTGAAGAGGCTAACCTTCTCATTATCAGTGGTGAACATAGTGTCG
TCACCTTCACCTTCGAACTTCCTTCCTAGATCGTAAAGATAGAGGAAATCGTCCATTGTAATCTCCGGGG
CAAAGGAGATCTCTTTTGGGGCTGGATCACTGCTGGGCCTTTTGGTTCCTAGCGTGAGCCAGTGGGCTTT
TTGCTTTGGTGGGCTTGTTAGGGCCTTAGCAAAGCTCTTGGGCTTGAGTTGAGCTTCTCCTTTGGGGATG
AAGTTCAACCTGTCTGTTTGCTGACTTGTTGTGTACGCGTCAGCTGCTGCTCTTGCCTCTGTAATAGTGG
CAAATTTCTTGTGTGCAACTCCGGGAACGCCGTTTGTTGCCGCCTTTGTACAACCCCAGTCATCGTATAT
ACCGGCATGTGGACCGTTATACACAACGTAGTAGTTGATATGAGGGTGTTGAATACCCGATTCTGCTCTG
AGAGGAGCAACTGTGCTGTTAAGCTCAGATTTTTGTGGGATTGGAATTCCTCCAAGCTTGAATTCTTGCA
GCGCTCCAATTCAGCAAGCGTCGATCTAGTAACATAGATGACACCGCGCGCGATAATTTATCCTAGTTTG
CGCGCTATATTTTGTTTTCTATCGCGTATTAAATGTATAATTGCGGGACTCTAATCATAAAAACCCATCT
CATAAATAACGTCATGCATTACATGTTAATTATTACATGCTTAACGTAATTCAACAGAAATTATATGATA
ATCATCGCAAGACCGGCAACAGGATTCAATCTTAAGAAACTTTATTGCCAAATGTTTGAACGATCTGCTT
GACTCTAGATCCAGAGTCCCGCTCAAATCTCAGTCACAGGAAGAACAGGTCTAGGAGGAACAGGAAGAGA
GAAATCAAGCTGCCAGAATCCCACATCATGCCAATTTCCATGTTTGAAACCAGCAGCTCTAAGCATTCCC
CTAGGAGCATAACCAAGAGCCTCATGCATCCTCACAGAAGGATCATTAGGAAGTCCAATCACAGCAACCA
CAGACTTGAAACCCTGAGCCTCCAAAGACTTCAAAAGATGAGTGTAAAGAGTAGATCCAAGACCAGTTCT
TTGATGCCTAGGAGACACGTAAACAGTAGACTCAGCAGTCCAATCGTAAGCATTCCTAGCCTTCCAAGGA
CCAGCATAAGCAATACCAGCCACTTCACCATCCACTTCAGCAACAAGCCAAGGATACCTCTCTCTAAGCC
TCACAAGATCATCAGTCCACTCTTGTGGTTCTTGAGGCTCAGTCCTGAAATTCACAGTAGAAGTCTCAAT
GTAATGATTCACAATAGTGCACACAGCAGGCATATCAGCCTCAGTAGCCCTTCTAATATCAGCAGGCCTT
CTTTCAGGAGACATGCGAAACGATCCAGATCCGGTGCAGATTATTTGGATTGAGAGTGAATATGAGACTC
TAATTGGATACCGAGGGGAATTTATGGAACGTCAGTGGAGCATTTTGACAAGAAATATTTGCTAGCTGAT
AGTGACCTTAGGCGACTTTTGAACGCGCAATAATGGTTTCTGACGTATGTGCTTAGCTCATTAAACTCCA
GAAACCCGCGGCTGAGTGGCTCCTTCAACGTTGCGGTTCTGTCAGTTCCAAACGTAAAACGGCTTGTCCC
GCGTCATCGGCGGGGGTCATAACGTGACTCCCTTAATTCTCCGCTCCGGATCCGAATTCGGCACAGAGTG
TTCAACCCCAGTACATTAAAAACGTCCGCAATGTGTTATTAAGTTGTCTAAGCGTCAATTTGTTTACACC
ACAATATATCCTGCCACCAGCCAGCCAACAGCTCCCCGACCGGCAGCTCGGCACAAAATCACCACTCGAT
ACAGGCAGCCCATCAACCATGACTACTGTCCGGTCCAACAGATCCGAGCAGGAACCGTAAAAAGGCCGCG
TTGCTGGCGTTTTTCCATAGGCTCCGCCCCCCTGACGAGCATCACAAAAATCGACGCTCAAGTCAGAGGT
GGCGAAACCCGACAGGACTATAAAGATACCAGGCGTTTCCCCCTGGAAGCTCCCTCGTGCGCTCTCCTGT
TCCGACCCTGCCGCTTACCGGATACCTGTCCGCCTTTCTCCCTTCGGGAAGCGTGGCGCTTTCTCATAGC
TCACGCTGTAGGTATCTCAGTTCGGTGTAGGTCGTTCGCTCCAAGCTGGGCTGTGTGCACGAACCCCCCG
TTCAGCCCGACCGCTGCGCCTTATCCGGTAACTATCGTCTTGAGTCCAACCCGGTAAGACACGACTTATC
GCCACTGGCAGCAGCCACTGGTAACAGGATTAGCAGAGCGAGGTATGTAGGCGGTGCTACAGAGTTCTTG
AAGTGGTGGCCTAACTACGGCTACACTAGAAGAACAGTATTTGGTATCTGCGCTCTGCTGAAGCCAGTTA
CCTTCGGAAAAAGAGTTGGTAGCTCTTGATCCGGCAAACAAACCACCGCTGGTAGCGGTGGTTTTTTTGT
TTGCAAGCAGCAGATTACGCGCAGAAAAAAAGGATCTCAAGAAGATCCTTTGATCTTTTCTACGGGGTCT
GACGCTCAGTGGAACGAAAACTCACGTTAAGGGATTTTGGTCATGAGATTATCAAAAAGGATCTTCACCT
AGATCCTTTTAAATTAAAAATGAAGTTTTAAATCAATCTAAAGTATATATGAGTAAACTTGGTCTGACAG
CTAAAACAATTCATCCAGTAAAATATAATATTTTATTTTCTCCCAATCAGGCTTGATCCCCAGTAAGTCA
AAAAATAGCTCGACATACTGTTCTTCCCCGATATCCTCCCTGAGCGACCGGACGCAGAAGGCAATGTCAT
ACCACTTGTCCGCCCTGCCGCTTCTCCCAAGATCAATAAAGCCACTTACTTTGCCATCTTTCACAAAGAT
GTTGCTGTCTCCCAGGTCGCCGTGGGAAAAGACAAGTTCCTCTTCGGGCTTTTCCGTCTTTAAAAAATCA
TACAGCTCGCGCGGATCTTTAAATGGAGTGTCCTCTTCCCAGTTTTCGCAATCCACATCGGCCAGATCGT
TATTCAGTAAGTAATCCAATTCGGCTAAGCGGCTGTCTAAGCTATTCGTATAGGGACAATCCGATATGTC
GATGGAGTGAAAGAGCCTGATGCACTCCGCATACAGCTCGATAATCTTTTCAGGGCTTTGTTCATCTTCA
TACTCTTCCGAGCAAAGGACGCCATCGGCCTCACTCATGAGCAGATTGCTCCAGCCATCATGCCGTTCAA
AGTGCAGGACCTTTGGAACAGGCAGCTTTCCTTCCAGCCATAGCATCATGTCCTTTTCCCGTTCCACATC
ATAGGTGGTCCCTTTATACCGGCTGTCCGTCATTTTTAAATATAGGTTTTCATTTTCTCCCACCAGCTTA
TATACCTTAGCAGGAGACATTCCTTCCGTATCTTTTACGCAGCGGTATTTTTCGATCAGTTTTTTCAATT
CCGGTGATATTCTCATTTTAGCCATACTCTTCCTTTTTCAATATTATTGAAGCATTTATCAGGGTTATTG
TCTCATGAGCGGATACATATTTGAATGTATTTAGAAAAATAAACAAATAGGGGTTCCGCGCACTCGGAGC
CTTGATGTGGGCGCTTTTTGCAGCTGTTCGGCTGTGCGCTGGCCAGACAGTTATGCACAGGCCAGGCGGG
TTTTAAGAGTTTTAATAAGTTTTAAAGAGTTTTAGGCGGAAAAATCGCCTTTTTTCTCTTTTATATCAGT
CACTTACATGTGTGACCGGTTCCCAATGTACGGCTTTGGGTTCCCAATGTACGGGTTCCGGTTCCCAATG
TACGGCTTTGGGTTCCCAATGTACGTGCTATCCACAGGAAAGAAGCTTTTTCGACCTTTTTCCCCTGCTA
GGGCAATTTGCCCTAGCATCTGCTCCGTACATTAGGAACCGGCGGATGCTTCGCCCTCGATCAGGTTGCG
GTAGCGCATGACTAGGATCGGGCCAGCCTGCCCCGCCTCCTCCTTCAAATCGTACTCCGGCAGGTCATTT
GACCCGATCAGCTTGCGCACGGTGAAACAGAACTTCTTGAACTCTCCGGCGCTGCCACTGCGTTCGTAGA
TCGTCTTGAACAACCATCTGGCTTCTGCCTTGCCTGCGGCGCGGCGTGCCAGGCGGTAGAGAAAACGGCC
GATGCCGGGATCGATCAAAAAGTAATCGGGGTGAACCGTCAGCACGTCCGGGTTCTTGCCTTCTGTGATC
TCGCGGTACATCCAATCAGCTAGCTCGATCTCGATGTACTCCGGCCGCCCGGTTTCGCTCTTTACGATCT
TGTAGCGGCTAATCAAGGCTTCACCCTCGGATACCGTCACCAGGCGGCCGTTCTTGGCCTTCTTCGTACG
CTGCATGGCAACGTGCGTGGTGTTTAACCGAATGCAGGTTTCTACCAGGTCGTCTTTCTGCTTTCCGCCA
TCGGCTCGCCGGCAGAACTTGAGTACGTCCGCAACGTGTGGACGGAACACGCGGCCGGGCTTGTCTCCCT
TCCCTTCCCGGTATCGGTTCATGGATTCGGTTAGATGGGAAACCGCCATCAGTACCAGGTCGTAATCCCA
CACACTGGCCATGCCGGCCGGCCCTGCGGAAACCTCTACGTGCCCGTCTGGAAGCTCGTAGCGGATCACC
TCGCCAGCTCGTCGGTCACGCTTCGACAGACGGAAAACGGCCACGTCCATGATGCTGCGACTATCGCGGG
TGCCCACGTCATAGAGCATCGGAACGAAAAAATCTGGTTGCTCGTCGCCCTTGGGCGGCTTCCTAATCGA
CGACGCACCGGCTGCCGGCGGTTGCCGGGATTCTTTGCGGATTCGATCAGCGGCCGCTTGCCACGATTCA
CCGGGGCGTGCTTCTGCCTCGATGCGTTGCCGCTGGGCGGCCTGCGCGGCCTTCAACTTCTCCACCAGGT
CATCACCCAGCGCCGCGCCGATTTGTACCGGGCCGGATGGTTTGCGACCGCTCACGCCGATTCCTCGGGC
TTGGGGGTTCCAGTGCCATTGCAGGGCCGGCAGACAACCCAGCCGCTTACGCCTGGCCAACCGCCCGTTC
CTCCACACATGGGGCATTCCACGGCGTCGGTGCCTGGTTGTTCTTGATTTTCCATGCCGCCTCCTTTAGC
CGCTAAAATTCATCTACTCATTTATTCATTTGCT
